>Addgene plasmid #220285 | pTYC1_pPromALB_enh5898_FireflyLuc | addgene full sequence | sequence record 437292 | Addgene NGS Result
AAGATTCAATCTGCCCTGCTGGTGCCCACACTATTTAGCTTCTTCGCTAAGAGCACTCTCATCGACAAGT
ACGACCTAAGCAACTTGCACGAGATCGCCAGCGGCGGGGCGCCGCTCAGCAAGGAGGTAGGTGAGGCCGT
GGCCAAACGCTTCCACCTACCAGGCATCCGCCAGGGCTACGGCCTGACAGAAACAACCAGCGCCATTCTG
ATCACCCCCGAAGGGGACGACAAGCCTGGCGCAGTAGGCAAGGTGGTGCCCTTCTTCGAGGCTAAGGTGG
TGGACTTGGACACCGGTAAGACACTGGGTGTGAACCAGCGCGGCGAGCTGTGCGTCCGTGGCCCCATGAT
CATGAGCGGCTACGTTAACAACCCCGAGGCTACAAACGCTCTCATCGACAAGGACGGCTGGCTGCACAGC
GGCGACATCGCCTACTGGGACGAGGACGAGCACTTCTTCATCGTGGACCGGCTGAAGAGCCTGATCAAAT
ACAAGGGCTACCAGGTAGCCCCAGCCGAACTGGAGAGCATCCTGCTGCAACACCCCAACATCTTCGACGC
CGGGGTCGCCGGCCTGCCCGACGACGATGCCGGCGAGCTGCCCGCCGCAGTCGTCGTGCTGGAACACGGT
AAAACCATGACCGAGAAGGAGATCGTGGACTATGTGGCCAGCCAGGTTACAACCGCCAAGAAGCTGCGCG
GTGGTGTTGTGTTCGTGGACGAGGTGCCTAAAGGACTGACCGGCAAGTTGGACGCCCGCAAGATCCGCGA
GATTCTCATTAAGGCCAAGAAGGGCGGCAAGATCGCCGTGTAATAATTCTAGAGTCGGGGCGGCCGGCCG
CTTCGAGCAGACATGATAAGATACATTGATGAGTTTGGACAAACCACAACTAGAATGCAGTGAAAAAAAT
GCTTTATTTGTGAAATTTGTGATGCTATTGCTTTATTTGTAACCATTATAAGCTGCAATAAACAAGTTAA
CAACAACAATTGCATTCATTTTATGTTTCAGGTTCAGGGGGAGGTGTGGGAGGTTTTTTAAAGCAAGTAA
AACCTCTACAAATGTGGTAAAATCGATAAGGATCCGTCGACCGATGCCCTTGAGAGCCTTCAACCCAGTC
AGCTCCTTCCGGTGGGCGCGGGGCATGACTATCGTCGCCGCACTTATGACTGTCTTCTTTATCATGCAAC
TCGTAGGACAGGTGCCGGCAGCGCTCTTCCGCTTCCTCGCTCACTGACTCGCTGCGCTCGGTCGTTCGGC
TGCGGCGAGCGGTATCAGCTCACTCAAAGGCGGTAATACGGTTATCCACAGAATCAGGGGATAACGCAGG
AAAGAACATGTGAGCAAAAGGCCAGCAAAAGGCCAGGAACCGTAAAAAGGCCGCGTTGCTGGCGTTTTTC
CATAGGCTCCGCCCCCCTGACGAGCATCACAAAAATCGACGCTCAAGTCAGAGGTGGCGAAACCCGACAG
GACTATAAAGATACCAGGCGTTTCCCCCTGGAAGCTCCCTCGTGCGCTCTCCTGTTCCGACCCTGCCGCT
TACCGGATACCTGTCCGCCTTTCTCCCTTCGGGAAGCGTGGCGCTTTCTCATAGCTCACGCTGTAGGTAT
CTCAGTTCGGTGTAGGTCGTTCGCTCCAAGCTGGGCTGTGTGCACGAACCCCCCGTTCAGCCCGACCGCT
GCGCCTTATCCGGTAACTATCGTCTTGAGTCCAACCCGGTAAGACACGACTTATCGCCACTGGCAGCAGC
CACTGGTAACAGGATTAGCAGAGCGAGGTATGTAGGCGGTGCTACAGAGTTCTTGAAGTGGTGGCCTAAC
TACGGCTACACTAGAAGAACAGTATTTGGTATCTGCGCTCTGCTGAAGCCAGTTACCTTCGGAAAAAGAG
TTGGTAGCTCTTGATCCGGCAAACAAACCACCGCTGGTAGCGGTGGTTTTTTTGTTTGCAAGCAGCAGAT
TACGCGCAGAAAAAAAGGATCTCAAGAAGATCCTTTGATCTTTTCTACGGGGTCTGACGCTCAGTGGAAC
GAAAACTCACGTTAAGGGATTTTGGTCATGAGATTATCAAAAAGGATCTTCACCTAGATCCTTTTAAATT
AAAAATGAAGTTTTAAATCAATCTAAAGTATATATGAGTAAACTTGGTCTGACAGCGGCCGCAAATGCTA
AACCACTGCAGTGGTTACCAGTGCTTGATCAGTGAGGCACCGATCTCAGCGATCTGCCTATTTCGTTCGT
CCATAGTGGCCTGACTCCCCGTCGTGTAGATCACTACGATTCGTGAGGGCTTACCATCAGGCCCCAGCGC
AGCAATGATGCCGCGAGAGCCGCGTTCACCGGCCCCCGATTTGTCAGCAATGAACCAGCCAGCAGGGAGG
GCCGAGCGAAGAAGTGGTCCTGCTACTTTGTCCGCCTCCATCCAGTCTATGAGCTGCTGTCGTGATGCTA
GAGTAAGAAGTTCGCCAGTGAGTAGTTTCCGAAGAGTTGTGGCCATTGCTACTGGCATCGTGGTATCACG
CTCGTCGTTCGGTATGGCTTCGTTCAACTCTGGTTCCCAGCGGTCAAGCCGGGTCACATGATCACCCATA
TTATGAAGAAATGCAGTCAGCTCCTTAGGGCCTCCGATCGTTGTCAGAAGTAAGTTGGCCGCGGTGTTGT
CGCTCATGGTAATGGCAGCACTACACAATTCTCTTACCGTCATGCCATCCGTAAGATGCTTTTCCGTGAC
CGGCGAGTACTCAACCAAGTCGTTTTGTGAGTAGTGTATACGGCGACCAAGCTGCTCTTGCCCGGCGTCT
ATACGGGACAACACCGCGCCACATAGCAGTACTTTGAAAGTGCTCATCATCGGGAATCGTTCTTCGGGGC
GGAAAGACTCAAGGATCTTGCCGCTATTGAGATCCAGTTCGATATAGCCCACTCTTGCACCCAGTTGATC
TTCAGCATCTTTTACTTTCACCAGCGTTTCGGGGTGTGCAAAAACAGGCAAGCAAAATGCCGCAAAGAAG
GGAATGAGTGCGACACGAAAATGTTGGATGCTCATACTCGTCCTTTTTCAATATTATTGAAGCATTTATC
AGGGTTACTAGTACGTCTCTCAAGGATAAGTAAGTAATATTAAGGTACGGGAGGTATTGGACAGGCCGCA
ATAAAATATCTTTATTTTCATTACATCTGTGTGTTGGTTTTTTGTGTGAATCGATAGTACTAACATACGC
TCTCCATCAAAACAAAACGAAACAAAACAAACTAGCAAAATAGGCTGTCCCCAGTGCAAGTGCAGGTGCC
AGAACATTTCTCTGGCCTAACTGGCCGGTACCGGCTGTTCTCATCATGCGCATGTAGCTGAGGAAGACCA
GCTCCCCTAGCCTCCACTATGCAGTACCAGATTGACTGGAGTGTGCTTGTTGGAAGGTTTTACTTTGGCA
GGTACAAATTCACAGGCCTGGGTGTGTGGACAACAGCCAACTATGACCTACAGCACCGTGACCCCCTGCC
CACTGCCCTTCACCTCGCCTGGGCCATTGATCATGGTAACATGGACCAAGAGGGCAGCGGGGTGCAGGGG
TCCCTCCAGTGCAGAGCATGCTGGCCTGACTCCCGAGCACCACCTGCTGTTGCCTGGGGCAAACTCTGGG
TTTGGAGGACTCCCAGGTAAGAGAAACCCTGTGACCCCAACAACCCTGTAGGTGAAGAGGAGGTTCACAA
GGTGAACTCTGGTGACTTCACAGCACCAAGAGCTTGATGGGTCAGAGCCACCTCCAACCAAGTCATTGTC
CTCACCAGAGACCTTCTGTAACAGTGCCTGCAGCTCAACTGACACAGCTTGCTCATAGTCTAGTTGGTAA
GGTGCTTGTAGCTCAGCCAATACAGTACTTGTAGCCCAGTGAGTAAGGTGCTTGCAGCTCAGTTGGTAGA
GTGCTTGTCAAGCACACAGGAGGCCCATCAGATCACCCCATAAGCAAGGTAGCTCGAGGATATCAAGATC
TGGCCTCGGCGGCCAAGCTTTGCTCAAATGGGAGACAAAGAGATTAAGCTCTTATGTAAAATTTGCTGTT
TTACATAACTTTAATGAATGGACAAAGTCTTGTGCATGGGGGTGGGGGTGGGGTTAGAGGGGAACAGCTC
CAGATGGCAAACATACGCAAGGGATTTAGTCAAACAACTTTTTGGCAAAGATGGTATGATTTTGTAATGG
GGTAGGAACCAATGAAATGCGAGGTAAGTATGGTTAATAATCTACAGTTATTGGTTAAAGAAGTATATTA
GAGCGAGTCTTTCTGCACACAGATCACCTTCCTATCAACCCCACTAGCCTCTGGCAAAAAGCTTGGCAAT
CCGGTACTGTTGGTAAAGCCACCATGGAAGATGCCAAAAACATTAAGAAGGGCCCAGCGCCATTCTACCC
ACTCGAAGACGGGACCGCCGGCGAGCAGCTGCACAAAGCCATGAAGCGCTACGCCCTGGTGCCCGGCACC
ATCGCCTTTACCGACGCACATATCGAGGTGGACATTACCTACGCCGAGTACTTCGAGATGAGCGTTCGGC
TGGCAGAAGCTATGAAGCGCTATGGGCTGAATACAAACCATCGGATCGTGGTGTGCAGCGAGAATAGCTT
GCAGTTCTTCATGCCCGTGTTGGGTGCCCTGTTCATCGGTGTGGCTGTGGCCCCAGCTAACGACATCTAC
AACGAGCGCGAGCTGCTGAACAGCATGGGCATCAGCCAGCCCACCGTCGTATTCGTGAGCAAGAAAGGGC
TGCAAAAGATCCTCAACGTGCAAAAGAAGCTACCGATCATACAAAAGATCATCATCATGGATAGCAAGAC
CGACTACCAGGGCTTCCAAAGCATGTACACCTTCGTGACTTCCCATTTGCCACCCGGCTTCAACGAGTAC
GACTTCGTGCCCGAGAGCTTCGACCGGGACAAAACCATCGCCCTGATCATGAACAGTAGTGGCAGTACCG
GATTGCCCAAGGGCGTAGCCCTACCGCACCGCACCGCTTGTGTCCGATTCAGTCATGCCCGCGACCCCAT
CTTCGGCAACCAGATCATCCCCGACACCGCTATCCTCAGCGTGGTGCCATTTCACCACGGCTTCGGCATG
TTCACCACGCTGGGCTACTTGATCTGCGGCTTTCGGGTCGTGCTCATGTACCGCTTCGAGGAGGAGCTAT
TCTTGCGCAGCTTGCAAGACTAT
Features (pLannotate 1.2.2; 10 found; start..end, strand, type, name):
    857..978     -  polyA_signal   SV40 poly(A) signal: SV40 polyadenylation signal
   1001..1069    -  CDS            large T antigen (fragment): large T antigen from SV40 (simian virus 40)
   1085..1217    +  CDS            TcR (fragment): tetracycline efflux protein; tet; confers resistance to tetracycline
   1397..1985    -  rep_origin     ori: high-copy-number ColE1/pMB1/pBR322/pUC origin of replication
   2185..3045    -  CDS            AmpR: β-lactamase confers resistance to ampicillin, carbenicillin, and related antibiotics
   3046..3087    -  promoter       AmpR promoter (fragment): bla
   3150..3198    +  polyA_signal   poly(A) signal: synthetic polyadenylation signal
   3212..3303    +  misc_feature   pause site: RNA polymerase II transcriptional pause signal from the human α2 globin gene
   4098..4114    +  polyA_signal   PGK poly(A) signal (fragment): mouse phosphoglycerate kinase 1 polyadenylation signal
   4364..813     +  CDS            luciferase (across the origin): firefly luciferase synthetic luc2 version of the luciferase gene
