[The description below was written by a language model from this plasmid's Addgene catalogue record and pLannotate feature annotations shown in this document.]
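Description:
pTYC1_pPromALB_enh5898_FireflyLuc is a firefly luciferase reporter plasmid built on the pGL4.10 backbone for testing the enhancer activity of a candidate mouse liver regulatory element. It is maintained in E. coli as a high-copy plasmid through a ColE1/pUC-type origin and selected with ampicillin via the β-lactamase gene (AmpR).

The payload is a roughly 650 bp mouse genomic fragment, liver DNase hypersensitive site number 5898, mapped to chromosome 10 in the mm9 assembly. It was inserted by ligation-independent cloning into the KpnI/XhoI-digested parent construct pPromALB_FireflyLuc. According to the record, a minimal albumin promoter drives the reporter. Neither the promoter nor the DHS insert is annotated in the feature table, but the unannotated stretch between the upstream pause site and the luciferase coding sequence is where they would be expected to lie. The reporter is the synthetic luc2 version of firefly luciferase, whose coding sequence spans the numbering origin of the circular record and is followed by an SV40 polyadenylation signal. Upstream of the cloning region, a synthetic poly(A) signal and an RNA polymerase II transcriptional pause site from the human α2 globin gene reduce read-through transcription from the backbone, lowering background signal. The short annotated fragments (SV40 large T antigen, TcR, PGK poly(A)) are probably partial sequence matches rather than functional elements.

Because a minimal promoter gives low basal expression, an increase in luciferase output reflects enhancer activity of the inserted DHS. The associated work concerns condition-specific enhancer discovery in mouse liver in vivo, which suggests this plasmid is used to test an individual candidate enhancer.
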