Addgene plasmid #220285: pTYC1_pPromALB_enh5898_FireflyLuc
Purpose: Firefly luciferase with mouse liver DNase hypersensitive site # 5898 cloned into KpnI/XhoI-digested pPromALB_FireflyLuc
Depositing lab: David Waxman. Depositing organization: Boston University Main Campus. Publication: HDI-STARR-seq: Condition-specific enhancer discovery in mouse liver in vivo. Chang TY, Waxman DJ. BMC Genomics. 2024 Dec 24;25(1):1240. doi: 10.1186/s12864-024-11162-9. PubMed 39716078.
Backbone
  Vector backbone: pGL4.10
  Vector type: Luciferase
Growth in bacteria
  Bacterial resistance: Ampicillin, 100 μg/mL
  Growth temperature: 37°C
  Growth strain: NEB Stable
  Copy number: High Copy
Gene/Insert
  Gene/Insert name: mouse liver DNase hypersensitive site # 5898 (alt name: all_tcpo_peak_5898, mm9 genome- chr10 : 80420504-80421154)
  Species: M. musculus (mouse)
  Insert size (bp): 650
  Promoter: minimal albumin promoter
  Cloning method: Ligation Independent Cloning
Terms and licenses: Academic/Nonprofit Terms; Industry Terms: Not Available to Industry
How to cite: pTYC1_pPromALB_enh5898_FireflyLuc was a gift from David Waxman (Addgene plasmid # 220285 ; http://n2t.net/addgene:220285 ; RRID:Addgene_220285)
